Addgene plasmid #99489: pAP684-3
Purpose: TEV::eGFP::ER::Ollas::linker::3XFlag
Depositing lab: Geraldine Seydoux. Depositing organization: Johns Hopkins University and School of Medicine. Publication: Precision genome editing using CRISPR-Cas9 and linear repair templates in C. elegans. Paix A, Folkmann A, Seydoux G. Methods. 2017 May 15;121-122:86-93. doi: 10.1016/j.ymeth.2017.03.023. Epub 2017 Apr 7. PubMed 28392263.
Backbone
  Vector backbone: pUC19
  Vector type: Bacterial Expression
Growth in bacteria
  Bacterial resistance: Ampicillin, 100 μg/mL
  Growth temperature: 37°C
  Growth strain: DH5alpha
  Copy number: High Copy
Gene/Insert
  Gene/Insert name: TEV::eGFP::RE::Ollas::linker::3XFlag
  Species: C. elegans (nematode)
  Cloning method: Ligation Independent Cloning
  Sequencing primers: 5′ M13pUC-Fwd; 3′ M13pUC-Rev
Terms and licenses: Academic/Nonprofit Terms; Industry Terms: Not Available to Industry
How to cite: pAP684-3 was a gift from Geraldine Seydoux (Addgene plasmid # 99489 ; http://n2t.net/addgene:99489 ; RRID:Addgene_99489)
