[The description below was written by a language model from this plasmid's Addgene catalogue record and pLannotate feature annotations shown in this document.]
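Description:
pAP684-3 is a small (about 3.6 kb) pUC19-based plasmid that serves as a cloned source of a composite tagging cassette for C. elegans genome editing. It is maintained in E. coli at high copy through the ColE1/pUC-type origin and is selected with ampicillin via the β-lactamase (AmpR) gene and its own promoter. The remaining annotated backbone elements are standard pUC remnants: the CAP binding site, lac promoter and lac operator, a lacZα fragment, and short fragments of lacI, bom and rop. None of these plays a role in the payload.

The insert was placed in the pUC multiple cloning site by ligation-independent cloning and lies on the strand opposite the lac promoter. The catalogue describes it as TEV::eGFP::ER (or "RE")::Ollas::linker::3XFlag. This is a TEV protease cleavage site, followed by EGFP, an element the record abbreviates inconsistently and does not define, an OLLAS epitope, a linker and a triple FLAG epitope. The feature table confirms only EGFP and 3xFLAG, with a short stretch resembling a pBluescript polylinker between them. The TEV site, OLLAS tag and linker are too short or non-standard to have been annotated automatically. No eukaryotic promoter or 3′ regulatory element is recorded, so although the vector type is listed as bacterial expression, the cassette appears to be a promoterless tag module rather than an expression unit.

The associated publication concerns CRISPR-Cas9 editing with linear repair templates in C. elegans. The plasmid therefore most plausibly acts as a template for generating such repair fragments, which would fuse a fluorescent, protease-cleavable, multi-epitope tag to endogenous worm genes.
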