Features (pLannotate 1.2.2; 15 found; start..end, strand, type, name):
    416..508     +  CDS            lacI (fragment): lac repressor; lacI; The lac repressor binds to the lac operator to inhibit transcription in E. coli. This inhibition can be relieved by adding lactose or isopropyl-β-D-thiogalactopyranoside (IPTG).
    521..542     +  protein_bind   CAP binding site: CAP binding activates transcription in the presence of cAMP. E. coli catabolite activator protein
    557..587     +  promoter       lac promoter: promoter for the E. coli lac operon
    595..611     +  protein_bind   lac operator: The lac repressor binds to the lac operator to inhibit transcription in E. coli. This inhibition can be relieved by adding lactose or isopropyl-β-D-thiogalactopyranoside (IPTG). lac repressor encoded by lacI
    648..683     -  misc_feature   MCS (fragment): pUC18/19 multiple cloning site
    683..748     -  CDS            3xFLAG: three tandem FLAG® epitope tags, followed by an enterokinase cleavage site
    748..773     -  misc_feature   MCS (fragment): pBluescript multiple cloning site
    854..1567    -  CDS            EGFP: EGFP is a basic (constitutively fluorescent) green fluorescent protein published in 1996, derived from Aequorea victoria. It is reported to be a rapidly-maturing weak dimer with moderate acid sensitivity.
   1589..1614    -  misc_feature   MCS (fragment): pUC18/19 multiple cloning site
   1611..1768    +  CDS            lacZα (fragment): LacZα fragment of β-galactosidase; lacZ fragment
   1774..1873    -  misc_feature   bom (fragment): basis of mobility region from pBR322
   1975..2010    -  CDS            rop (fragment): Rop protein, which maintains plasmids at low copy number; rop
   2105..2209    +  promoter       AmpR promoter: bla
   2210..3070    +  CDS            AmpR: β-lactamase; bla; confers resistance to ampicillin, carbenicillin, and related antibiotics
   3241..233     +  rep_origin     ori (across the origin): high-copy-number ColE1/pMB1/pBR322/pUC origin of replication
>Addgene plasmid #99489 | pAP684-3 | addgene full sequence | sequence record 193080 | Addgene NGS Result
CGACCTACACCGAACTGAGATACCTACAGCGTGAGCTATGAGAAAGCGCCACGCTTCCCGAAGGGAGAAA
GGCGGACAGGTATCCGGTAAGCGGCAGGGTCGGAACAGGAGAGCGCACGAGGGAGCTTCCAGGGGGAAAC
GCCTGGTATCTTTATAGTCCTGTCGGGTTTCGCCACCTCTGACTTGAGCGTCGATTTTTGTGATGCTCGT
CAGGGGGGCGGAGCCTATGGAAAAACGCCAGCAACGCGGCCTTTTTACGGTTCCTGGCCTTTTGCTGGCC
TTTTGCTCACATGTTCTTTCCTGCGTTATCCCCTGATTCTGTGGATAACCGTATTACCGCCTTTGAGTGA
GCTGATACCGCTCGCCGCAGCCGAACGACCGAGCGCAGCGAGTCAGTGAGCGAGGAAGCGGAAGAGCGCC
CAATACGCAAACCGCCTCTCCCCGCGCGTTGGCCGATTCATTAATGCAGCTGGCACGACAGGTTTCCCGA
CTGGAAAGCGGGCAGTGAGCGCAACGCAATTAATGTGAGTTAGCTCACTCATTAGGCACCCCAGGCTTTA
CACTTTATGCTTCCGGCTCGTATGTTGTGTGGAATTGTGAGCGGATAACAATTTCACACAGGAAACAGCT
ATGACCATGATTACGCCAAGCTTGCATGCCTGCAGGTCGACTCTAGAGGATCCTTGTCATCGTCATCCTT
GTAATCGATATCATGATCTTTATAATCACCGTCATGGTCTTTGTAGTCACTAGTTCTAGAGCGGCCGCCA
CCGGTGGAGCTCCACCGATCCCCCGGGCACTTTCCCATGAGACGTGGTCCGAGCTCGTTGGCGAATCCGG
AGCCGGCTACGTACTTGTACAGCTCGTCCATGCCGAGTGTAATCCCAGCAGCTGTTACAAACTCAAGAAG
GACCATGTGGTCTCTCTTTTCGTTGGGATCTTTCGAAAGGGCAGATTGTGTGGACAGGTAATGGTTGTCT
GGTAAAAGGACAGGGCCATCGCCAATTGGAGTATTTTGTTGATAATGGTCTGCTAGTTGAACGCTTCCAT
CTTCAATGTTGTGTCTAATTTTGAAGTTAACTTTGATTCCATTCTTTTGTTTGTCTGCCATGATGTATAC
ATTGTGTGAGTTATAGTTGTATTCCAATTTGTGTCCAAGAATGTTTCCATCTTCTTTAAAGTCAATACCT
TTTAACTCGATTCTATTAACAAGGGTATCACCTTCAAACTTGACTTCAGCACGTGTCTTGTAGTTCCCGT
CATCTTTGAAAAATATAGTTCTTTCCTGTACATAACCTTCGGGCATGGCACTCTTGAAAAAGTCATGCTG
CTTCATGTGGTCGGGGTACCGGCTGAAGCACTGCACGCCGTAGGTCAGAGTAGTGACAAGTGTTGGCCAT
GGAACAGGTAGTTTTCCAGTAGTGCAAATAAATTTAAGGGTAAGTTTTCCGTATGTTGCATCACCTTCAC
CCTCTCCACTGACAGAAAATTTGTGCCCATTAACATCACCATCTAATTCAACAAGAATTGGGACAACTCC
AGTGAAAAGTTCTTCTCCTTTACTCACTCCTTGGAAGTAGAGGTTCTCGATCCCCGGGTACCGAGCTCGA
ATTCACTGGCCGTCGTTTTACAACGTCGTGACTGGGAAAACCCTGGCGTTACCCAACTTAATCGCCTTGC
AGCACATCCCCCTTTCGCCAGCTGGCGTAATAGCGAAGAGGCCCGCACCGATCGCCCTTCCCAACAGTTG
CGCAGCCTGAATGGCGAATGGCGCCTGATGCGGTATTTTCTCCTTACGCATCTGTGCGGTATTTCACACC
GCATATGGTGCACTCTCAGTACAATCTGCTCTGATGCCGCATAGTTAAGCCAGCCCCGACACCCGCCAAC
ACCCGCTGACGCGCCCTGACGGGCTTGTCTGCTCCCGGCATCCGCTTACAGACAAGCTGTGACCGTCTCC
GGGAGCTGCATGTGTCAGAGGTTTTCACCGTCATCACCGAAACGCGCGAGACGAAAGGGCCTCGTGATAC
GCCTATTTTTATAGGTTAATGTCATGATAATAATGGTTTCTTAGACGTCAGGTGGCACTTTTCGGGGAAA
TGTGCGCGGAACCCCTATTTGTTTATTTTTCTAAATACATTCAAATATGTATCCGCTCATGAGACAATAA
CCCTGATAAATGCTTCAATAATATTGAAAAAGGAAGAGTATGAGTATTCAACATTTCCGTGTCGCCCTTA
TTCCCTTTTTTGCGGCATTTTGCCTTCCTGTTTTTGCTCACCCAGAAACGCTGGTGAAAGTAAAAGATGC
TGAAGATCAGTTGGGTGCACGAGTGGGTTACATCGAACTGGATCTCAACAGCGGTAAGATCCTTGAGAGT
TTTCGCCCCGAAGAACGTTTTCCAATGATGAGCACTTTTAAAGTTCTGCTATGTGGCGCGGTATTATCCC
GTATTGACGCCGGGCAAGAGCAACTCGGTCGCCGCATACACTATTCTCAGAATGACTTGGTTGAGTACTC
ACCAGTCACAGAAAAGCATCTTACGGATGGCATGACAGTAAGAGAATTATGCAGTGCTGCCATAACCATG
AGTGATAACACTGCGGCCAACTTACTTCTGACAACGATCGGAGGACCGAAGGAGCTAACCGCTTTTTTGC
ACAACATGGGGGATCATGTAACTCGCCTTGATCGTTGGGAACCGGAGCTGAATGAAGCCATACCAAACGA
CGAGCGTGACACCACGATGCCTGTAGCAATGGCAACAACGTTGCGCAAACTATTAACTGGCGAACTACTT
ACTCTAGCTTCCCGGCAACAATTAATAGACTGGATGGAGGCGGATAAAGTTGCAGGACCACTTCTGCGCT
CGGCCCTTCCGGCTGGCTGGTTTATTGCTGATAAATCTGGAGCCGGTGAGCGTGGGTCTCGCGGTATCAT
TGCAGCACTGGGGCCAGATGGTAAGCCCTCCCGTATCGTAGTTATCTACACGACGGGGAGTCAGGCAACT
ATGGATGAACGAAATAGACAGATCGCTGAGATAGGTGCCTCACTGATTAAGCATTGGTAACTGTCAGACC
AAGTTTACTCATATATACTTTAGATTGATTTAAAACTTCATTTTTAATTTAAAAGGATCTAGGTGAAGAT
CCTTTTTGATAATCTCATGACCAAAATCCCTTAACGTGAGTTTTCGTTCCACTGAGCGTCAGACCCCGTA
GAAAAGATCAAAGGATCTTCTTGAGATCCTTTTTTTCTGCGCGTAATCTGCTGCTTGCAAACAAAAAAAC
CACCGCTACCAGCGGTGGTTTGTTTGCCGGATCAAGAGCTACCAACTCTTTTTCCGAAGGTAACTGGCTT
CAGCAGAGCGCAGATACCAAATACTGTTCTTCTAGTGTAGCCGTAGTTAGGCCACCACTTCAAGAACTCT
GTAGCACCGCCTACATACCTCGCTCTGCTAATCCTGTTACCAGTGGCTGCTGCCAGTGGCGATAAGTCGT
GTCTTACCGGGTTGGACTCAAGACGATAGTTACCGGATAAGGCGCAGCGGTCGGGCTGAACGGGGGGTTC
GTGCACACAGCCCAGCTTGGAGCGAA
