>Addgene plasmid #99489 | pAP684-3 | depositor partial sequence | sequence record 182227 | Insert + 15bp up/downstream in Plasmid. See for details the File S1 from Paix et al, Methods 2017
CGGTACCCGGGGATCGAGAACCTCTACTTCCAAGGAGTGAGTAAAGGAGAAGAACTTTTCACTGGAGTTG
TCCCAATTCTTGTTGAATTAGATGGTGATGTTAATGGGCACAAATTTTCTGTCAGTGGAGAGGGTGAAGG
TGATGCAACATACGGAAAACTTACCCTTAAATTTATTTGCACTACTGGAAAACTACCTGTTCCATGGCCA
ACACTTGTCACTACTCTGACCTACGGCGTGCAGTGCTTCAGCCGGTACCCCGACCACATGAAGCAGCATG
ACTTTTTCAAGAGTGCCATGCCCGAAGGTTATGTACAGGAAAGAACTATATTTTTCAAAGATGACGGGAA
CTACAAGACACGTGCTGAAGTCAAGTTTGAAGGTGATACCCTTGTTAATAGAATCGAGTTAAAAGGTATT
GATTTTAAAGAAGATGGAAACATTCTTGGACACAAATTGGAATACAACTATAACTCACACAATGTATACA
TCATGGCAGACAAACAAAAGAATGGAATCAAAGTTAACTTCAAAATTAGACACAACATTGAAGATGGAAG
CGTTCAACTAGCAGACCATTATCAACAAAATACTCCAATTGGCGATGGCCCTGTCCTTTTACCAGACAAC
CATTACCTGTCCACACAATCTGCCCTTTCGAAAGATCCCAACGAAAAGAGAGACCACATGGTCCTTCTTG
AGTTTGTAACAGCTGCTGGGATTACACTCGGCATGGACGAGCTGTACAAGTACGTAGCCGGCTCCGGATT
CGCCAACGAGCTCGGACCACGTCTCATGGGAAAGTGCCCGGGGGATCGGTGGAGCTCCACCGGTGGCGGC
CGCTCTAGAACTAGTGACTACAAAGACCATGACGGTGATTATAAAGATCATGATATCGATTACAAGGATG
ACGATGACAAGGATCCTCTAGAGTCG
